>Addgene plasmid #218787 | M3-dCAS9-dDNMT3A (dCas9-d3A) | addgene full sequence | sequence record 438195 | Addgene NGS Result
TTTGTCCAGATTAGCGTCGGCCAGGATCACTCTCTTGGAGAACTCGCTGATCTGCTCGATGATCTCGTCC
AGGTAGTGCTTGTGCTGTTCCACAAACAGCTGTTTCTGCTCATTATCCTCGGGGGAGCCCTTCAGCTTCT
CATAGTGGCTGGCCAGGTACAGGAAGTTCACATATTTGGAGGGCAGGGCCAGTTCGTTTCCCTTCTGCAG
TTCGCCGGCAGAGGCCAGCATTCTCTTCCGGCCGTTTTCCAGCTCGAACAGGGAGTACTTAGGCAGCTTG
ATGATCAGGTCCTTTTTCACTTCTTTGTAGCCCTTGGCTTCCAGAAAGTCGATGGGATTCTTCTCGAAGC
TGCTTCTTTCCATGATGGTGATCCCCAGCAGCTCTTTCACACTCTTCAGTTTCTTGGACTTGCCCTTTTC
CACTTTGGCCACCACCAGCACAGAATAGGCCACGGTGGGGCTGTCGAAGCCGCCGTACTTCTTAGGGTCC
CAGTCCTTCTTTCTGGCGATCAGCTTATCGCTGTTCCTCTTGGGCAGGATAGACTCTTTGCTGAAGCCGC
CTGTCTGCACCTCGGTCTTTTTCACGATATTCACTTGGGGCATGCTCAGCACTTTCCGCACGGTGGCAAA
ATCCCGGCCCTTATCCCACACGATCTCCCCGGTTTCGCCGTTTGTCTCGATCAGAGGCCGCTTCCGGATC
TCGCCGTTGGCCAGGGTAATCTCGGTCTTGAAAAAGTTCATGATGTTGCTGTAGAAGAAGTACTTGGCGG
TAGCCTTGCCGATTTCCTGCTCGCTCTTGGCGATCATCTTCCGCACGTCGTACACCTTGTAGTCGCCGTA
CACGAACTCGCTTTCCAGCTTAGGGTACTTTTTGATCAGGGCGGTTCCCACGACGGCGTTCAGGTAGGCG
TCGTGGGCGTGGTGGTAGTTGTTGATCTCGCGCACTTTGTAAAACTGGAAATCCTTCCGGAAATCGGACA
CCAGCTTGGACTTCAGGGTGATCACTTTCACTTCCCGGATCAGCTTGTCATTCTCGTCGTACTTAGTGTT
CATCCGGGAGTCCAGGATCTGTGCCACGTGCTTTGTGATCTGCCGGGTTTCCACCAGCTGTCTCTTGATG
AAGCCGGCCTTATCCAGTTCGCTCAGGCCGCCTCTCTCGGCCTTGGTCAGATTGTCGAACTTTCTCTGGG
TAATCAGCTTGGCGTTCAGCAGCTGCCGCCAGTAGTTCTTCATCTTCTTCACGACCTCTTCGGAGGGCAC
GTTGTCGCTCTTGCCCCGGTTCTTGTCGCTTCTGGTCAGCACCTTGTTGTCGATGGAGTCGTCCTTCAGA
AAGCTCTGAGGCACGATAGCGTCCACATCGTAGTCGGACAGCCGGTTGATGTCCAGTTCCTGGTCCACGT
ACATATCCCGCCCATTCTGCAGGTAGTACAGGTACAGCTTCTCGTTCTGCAGCTGGGTGTTTTCCACGGG
GTGTTCTTTCAGGATCTGGCTGCCCAGCTCTTTGATGCCCTCTTCGATCCGCTTCATTCTCTCGCGGCTG
TTCTTCTGTCCCTTCTGGGTGGTCTGGTTCTCTCTGGCCATTTCGATCACGATGTTCTCGGGCTTGTGCC
GGCCCATCACTTTCACGAGCTCGTCCACCACCTTCACTGTCTGCAGGATGCCCTTCTTAATGGCGGGGCT
GCCGGCCAGATTGGCAATGTGCTCGTGCAGGCTATCGCCCTGGCCGGACACCTGGGCTTTCTGGATGTCC
TCTTTAAAGGTCAGGCTGTCGTCGTGGATCAGCTGCATGAAGTTTCTGTTGGCGAAGCCGTCGGACTTCA
GGAAATCCAGGATTGTCTTGCCGGACTGCTTGTCCCGGATGCCGTTGATCAGCTTCCGGCTCAGCCTGCC
CCAGCCGGTGTATCTCCGCCGCTTCAGCTGCTTCATCACTTTGTCGTCGAACAGGTGGGCATAGGTTTTC
AGCCGTTCCTCGATCATCTCTCTGTCCTCAAACAGTGTCAGGGTCAGCACGATATCTTCCAGAATGTCCT
CGTTTTCCTCATTGTCCAGGAAGTCCTTGTCCTTGATAATTTTCAGCAGATCGTGGTATGTGCCCAGGGA
GGCGTTGAACCGATCTTCCACGCCGGAGATTTCCACGGAGTCGAAGCACTCGATTTTCTTGAAGTAGTCC
TCTTTCAGCTGCTTCACGGTCACTTTCCGGTTGGTCTTGAACAGCAGGTCCACGATGGCCTTTTTCTGCT
CGCCGCTCAGGAAGGCGGGCTTTCTCATTCCCTCGGTCACGTATTTCACTTTGGTCAGCTCGTTATACAC
GGTGAAGTACTCGTACAGCAGGCTGTGCTTGGGCAGCACCTTCTCGTTGGGCAGGTTCTTATCGAAGTTG
GTCATCCGCTCGATGAAGCTCTGGGCGGAAGCGCCCTTGTCCACCACTTCCTCGAAGTTCCAGGGGGTGA
TGGTTTCCTCGCTCTTTCTGGTCATCCAGGCGAATCTGCTGTTTCCCCTGGCCAGAGGGCCCACGTAGTA
GGGGATGCGGAAGGTCAGGATCTTCTCGATCTTTTCCCGGTTGTCCTTCAGGAATGGGTAAAAATCTTCC
TGCCGCCGCAGAATGGCGTGCAGCTCTCCCAGGTGGATCTGGTGGGGGATGCTGCCGTTGTCGAAGGTCC
GCTGCTTCCGCAGCAGGTCCTCTCTGTTCAGCTTCACGAGCAGTTCCTCGGTGCCGTCCATCTTTTCCAG
GATGGGCTTGATGAACTTGTAGAACTCTTCCTGGCTGGCTCCGCCGTCAATGTAGCCGGCGTAGCCGTTC
TTGCTCTGGTCGAAGAAAATCTCTTTGTACTTCTCAGGCAGCTGCTGCCGCACGAGAGCTTTCAGCAGGG
TCAGGTCCTGGTGGTGCTCGTCGTATCTCTTGATCATAGAGGCGCTCAGGGGGGCCTTGGTGATCTCGGT
GTTCACTCTCAGGATGTCGCTCAGCAGGATGGCGTCGGACAGGTTCTTGGCGGCCAGAAACAGGTCGGCG
TACTGGTCGCCGATCTGGGCCAGCAGGTTGTCCAGGTCGTCGTCGTAGGTGTCCTTGCTCAGCTGCAGTT
TGGCATCCTCGGCCAGGTCGAAGTTGCTCTTGAAGTTGGGGGTCAGGCCCAGGCTCAGGGCAATCAGGTT
GCCGAACAGGCCATTCTTCTTCTCGCCGGGCAGCTGGGCGATCAGATTTTCCAGCCGTCTGCTCTTGCTC
AGTCTGGCAGACAGGATGGCCTTGGCGTCCACGCCGCTGGCGTTGATGGGGTTTTCCTCGAACAGCTGGT
TGTAGGTCTGCACCAGCTGGATGAACAGCTTGTCCACGTCGCTGTTGTCGGGGTTCAGGTCGCCCTCGAT
CAGGAAGTGGCCCCGGAACTTGATCATGTGGGCCAGGGCCAGATAGATCAGCCGCAGGTCGGCCTTGTCG
GTGCTGTCCACCAGTTTCTTTCTCAGGTGGTAGATGGTGGGGTACTTCTCGTGGTAGGCCACCTCGTCCA
CGATGTTGCCGAAGATGGGGTGCCGCTCGTGCTTCTTATCCTCTTCCACCAGGAAGGACTCTTCCAGTCT
GTGGAAGAAGCTGTCGTCCACCTTGGCCATCTCGTTGCTGAAGATCTCTTGCAGATAGCAGATCCGGTTC
TTCCGTCTGGTGTATCTTCTTCTGGCGGTTCTCTTCAGCCGGGTGGCCTCGGCTGTTTCGCCGCTGTCGA
ACAGCAGGGCTCCGATCAGGTTCTTCTTGATGCTGTGCCGGTCGGTGTTGCCCAGCACCTTGAATTTCTT
GCTGGGCACCTTGTACTCGTCGGTGATCACGGCCCAGCCCACAGAGTTGGTGCCGATGGCCAGGCCGATG
CTGTACTTCTTGTCGGCTGCTGGGACTCCGTGGATACCGACCTTCCGCTTCTTCTTTGGGGCCATCTTAT
CGTCATCGTCTTTGTAATCAATATCATGATCCTTGTAGTCTCCGTCGTGGTCCTTATAGTCCATGGTGGC
ACCGGTCCAACCTGAAAAAAAGTGATTTCAGGCAGGTGCTCCAGGTAATTAAACATTAATACCCCACCAA
CCAACCATCCCTTAAACCCTTACCTCTTGCTCAGCTAATTACAGCCCGGAGGAGAAGGGCCGTCCCGCCC
GCTCACCTGTGGGAGTAACGCGGTCAGTCAGAGCCGGGGCGGGCGGCGCGAGGCGGCGGCGGAGCGGGGC
ACGGGGCGAAGGCAGCGCGCAGCGACTCCCGCCCGCCGCGCGCTTCGCTTTTTATAGGGCCGCCGCCGCC
GCCGCCTCGCCATAAAAGGAAACTTTCGGAGCGCGCCGCTCTGATTGGCTGCCGCCGCACCTCTCCGCCT
CGCCCCGCCCCGCCCCTCGCCCCGCCCCGCCCCGCCTGGCGCGCGCCCCCCCCCCCCCCCCGCCCCCATC
GCTGCACAAAATAATTAAAAAATAAATAAATACAAAATTGGGGGTGGGGAGGGGGGGGAGATGGGGAGAG
TGAAGCAGAACGTGGGGCTCACCTCGACCATGGTAATAGCGATGACTAATACGTAGATGTACTGCCAAGT
AGGAAAGTCCCATAAGGTCATGTACTGGGCACAATGCCAGGCGGGCCATTTACCGTCATTGACGTCAATA
GGGGGCGTACTTGGCATATGATACACTTGATGTACTGCCAAGTGGGCAGTTTACCGTAAATACTCCACCC
ATTGACGTCAATGGAAAGTCCCTATTGGCGTTACTATTGACGTCAATGGGCGGGGGTCGTTGGGCGGTCA
GCCAGGCGGGCCATTTACCGTAAGTTATGTAACGGGTACCTCTAGAGCCATTTGTCTGCAGAATTGGCGC
ACGCGCTAAAAACGGACTAGCCTTATTTTAACTTGCTATTTCTAGCTCTAAAACAAAAAAGCACCGACTC
GGTGCCACTTTTTCAAGTTGATAACGGACTAGCCTTATTTTAACTTGCTATTTCTAGCTCTAAAACAGGT
CTTCTCGAAGACCCGGTGTTTCGTCCTTTCCACAAGATATATAAAGCCAAGAAATCGAAATACTTTCAAG
TTACGGTAAGCATATGATAGTCCATTTTAAAACATAATTTTAAAACTGCAAACTACCCAAGAAATTATTA
CTTTCTACGTCACGTATTTTGTACTAATATCTTTGTGTTTACAGTCAAATTAATTCCAATTATCTCTCTA
ACAGCCTTGTATCGTATATGCAAATATGAAGGAATCATGGGAAATAGGCCCTCACATGTGAGCAAAAGGC
CAGCAAAAGGCCAGGAACCGTAAAAAGGCCGCGTTGCTGGCGTTTTTCCATAGGCTCCGCCCCCCTGACG
AGCATCACAAAAATCGACGCTCAAGTCAGAGGTGGCGAAACCCGACAGGACTATAAAGATACCAGGCGTT
TCCCCCTGGAAGCTCCCTCGTGCGCTCTCCTGTTCCGACCCTGCCGCTTACCGGATACCTGTCCGCCTTT
CTCCCTTCGGGAAGCGTGGCGCTTTCTCATAGCTCACGCTGTAGGTATCTCAGTTCGGTGTAGGTCGTTC
GCTCCAAGCTGGGCTGTGTGCACGAACCCCCCGTTCAGCCCGACCGCTGCGCCTTATCCGGTAACTATCG
TCTTGAGTCCAACCCGGTAAGACACGACTTATCGCCACTGGCAGCAGCCACTGGTAACAGGATTAGCAGA
GCGAGGTATGTAGGCGGTGCTACAGAGTTCTTGAAGTGGTGGCCTAACTACGGCTACACTAGAAGAACAG
TATTTGGTATCTGCGCTCTGCTGAAGCCAGTTACCTTCGGAAAAAGAGTTGGTAGCTCTTGATCCGGCAA
ACAAACCACCGCTGGTAGCGGTGGTTTTTTTGTTTGCAAGCAGCAGATTACGCGCAGAAAAAAAGGATCT
CAAGAAGATCCTTTGATCTTTTCTACGGGGTCTGACGCTCAGTGGAACGAAAACTCACGTTAAGGGATTT
TGGTCATGAGATTATCAAAAAGGATCTTCACCTAGATCCTTTTAAATTAAAAATGAAGTTTTAAATCAAT
CTAAAGTATATATGAGTAAACTTGGTCTGACAGTTACCAATGCTTAATCAGTGAGGCACCTATCTCAGCG
ATCTGTCTATTTCGTTCATCCATAGTTGCCTGACTCCCCGTCGTGTAGATAACTACGATACGGGAGGGCT
TACCATCTGGCCCCAGTGCTGCAATGATACCGCGGCTTCCACGCTCACCGGCTCCAGATTTATCAGCAAT
AAACCAGCCAGCCGGAAGGGCCGAGCGCAGAAGTGGTCCTGCAACTTTATCCGCCTCCATCCAGTCTATT
AATTGTTGCCGGGAAGCTAGAGTAAGTAGTTCGCCAGTTAATAGTTTGCGCAACGTTGTTGCCATTGCTA
CAGGCATCGTGGTGTCACGCTCGTCGTTTGGTATGGCTTCATTCAGCTCCGGTTCCCAACGATCAAGGCG
AGTTACATGATCCCCCATGTTGTGCAAAAAAGCGGTTAGCTCCTTCGGTCCTCCGATCGTTGTCAGAAGT
AAGTTGGCCGCAGTGTTATCACTCATGGTTATGGCAGCACTGCATAATTCTCTTACTGTCATGCCATCCG
TAAGATGCTTTTCTGTGACTGGTGAGTACTCAACCAAGTCATTCTGAGAATAGTGTATGCGGCGACCGAG
TTGCTCTTGCCCGGCGTCAATACGGGATAATACCGCGCCACATAGCAGAACTTTAAAAGTGCTCATCATT
GGAAAACGTTCTTCGGGGCGAAAACTCTCAAGGATCTTACCGCTGTTGAGATCCAGTTCGATGTAACCCA
CTCGTGCACCCAACTGATCTTCAGCATCTTTTACTTTCACCAGCGTTTCTGGGTGAGCAAAAACAGGAAG
GCAAAATGCCGCAAAAAAGGGAATAAGGGCGACACGGAAATGTTGAATACTCATACTCTTCCTTTTTCAA
TATTATTGAAGCATTTATCAGGGTTATTGTCTCATGAGCGGATACATATTTGAATGTATTTAGAAAAATA
AACAAATAGGGGTTCCGCGCACATTTCCCCGAAAAGTGCCACCTGACGTCTAAGAAACCATTATTATCAT
GACATTAACCTATAAAAATAGGCGTATCACGAGGCCCTTTCGTCTCGCGCGTTTCGGTGATGACGGTGAA
AACCTCTGACACATGCAGCTCCCGGAGACGGTCACAGCTTGTCTGTAAGCGGATGCCGGGAGCAGACAAG
CCCGTCAGGGCGCGTCAGCGGGTGTTGGCGGGTGTCGGGGCTGGCTTAACTATGCGGCATCAGAGCAGAT
TGTACTGAGAGTGCACCATAAAATTGTAAACGTTAATATTTTGTTAAAATTCGCGTTAAATTTTTGTTAA
ATCAGCTCATTTTTTAACCAATAGACCGAAATCGGCAAAATCCCTTATAAATCAAAAGAATAGCCCGAGA
TAGAGT
[37 nt withheld, positions 7427-7463]
AAAGAACGTGGACTCCAACGTCAAAGG
[141 nt withheld, positions 7491-7631]
G
[46 nt withheld, positions 7633-7678]
A
[95 nt withheld, positions 7680-7774]
TATGCGGTGTGAAATACCGCACAGATGCGTAAGGAGAAAATACCGCATCAGGCGCCCCTGCAGGCAGCTG
CGCGCTCGCTCGCTCACTGAGGCCGCCCGGGCAAAGCCCGGGCGTCGGGCGACCTTTGGTCGCCCGGCCT
CAGTGAGCGAGCGAGCGCGCAGAGAGGGAGTGGCCAACTCCATCACTAGGGGTTCCTGCGGCCGCCGCGT
TAAGATACATTGATGAGTTTGGACAAACCACAACTAGAATGCAGTGAAAAAAATGCTTTATTTGTGAAAT
TTGTGATGCTATTGCTTTATTTGTAACCATTATAAGCTGCAATAAACAAGTTAACAACAACAATTGCATT
CATTTTATGTTTCAGGTTCAGGGGGAGGTGTGGGAGGTTTTTTAAAGCAAGTAAAACCTCTACAAATGTG
GTATGGCTGATTATGATCAGTTATCTAGATCCGGTGGATCCCGGGCCCGCGGTACCGTCGACTGCAGAAT
TCGAAGCTTTCAGGCACCGGGCTTGCGGGTCATGCACCAGGTGCGCGGTCCTTCGGGCACCTCGACGTCG
GCGGTGACGGTGAAGCCGAGCCGCTCGTAGAAGGGGAGGTTGTGGGGCGCGGAGGTCTCCAGGAAGGCGG
GCACCCCGGCGCGCTCGGCCGCCTCCACTCCGGGGAGCACGACGGCGCTGCCCAGACCCTTGCCCTGGTG
GTCGGGCGAGACGCCGACGGTGGCCAGGAACCACGCGGGCTCCTTGGGCCGGTGCGGCGCCAGGAGGCCT
TCCATCTGTTGCTGCGCGGCCAGCCGGGAACCGCTCAACTCGGCCATGCGCGGGCCGATCTCGGCGAACA
CCGCCCCCGCTTCGACGCTCTCCGGCGTGGTCCAGACCGCCACCGCGGCGCCGTCGTCCGCGACCCACAC
CTTGCCGATGTCGAGCCCGACGCGCGTGAGGAAGAGTTCTTGCAGCTCGGTGACCCGCTCGATGTGGCGG
TCCGGATCGACGGTGTGGCGCGTGGCGGGGTAGTCGGCGAACGCGGCGGCGAGGGTGCGTACGGCCCTGG
GGACGTCGTCGCGGGTGGCGAGGCGCACCGTGGGCTTGTACTCGGTCATTGGGCCAGGATTCTCCTCGAC
GTCACCGCATGTTAGCAGACTTCCTCTGCCCTCAGAAGCTTGAGCTCGAGATCTGAGTCCGGACTTGTAC
AGCTCGTCCATGCCGAGAGTGATCCCGGCGGCGGTCACGAACTCCAGCAGGACCATGTGATCGCGCTTCT
CGTTGGGGTCTTTGCTCAGGGCGGACTGGGTGCTCAGGTAGTGGTTGTCGGGCAGCAGCACGGGGCCGTC
GCCGATGGGGGTGTTCTGCTGGTAGTGGTCGGCGAGCTGCACGCTGCCGTCCTCGATGTTGTGGCGGATC
TTGAAGTTCACCTTGATGCCGTTCTTCTGCTTGTCGGCCATGATATAGACGTTGTGGCTGTTGTAGTTGT
ACTCCAGCTTGTGCCCCAGGATGTTGCCGTCCTCCTTGAAGTCGATGCCCTTCAGCTCGATGCGGTTCAC
CAGGGTGTCGCCCTCGAACTTCACCTCGGCGCGGGTCTTGTAGTTGCCGTCGTCCTTGAAGAAGATGGTG
CGCTCCTGGACGTAGCCTTCGGGCATGGCGGACTTGAAGAAGTCGTGCTGCTTCATGTGGTCGGGGTAGC
GGCTGAAGCACTGCACGCCGTAGGTCAGGGTGGTCACGAGGGTGGGCCAGGGCACGGGCAGCTTGCCGGT
GGTGCAGATGAACTTCAGGGTCAGCTTGCCGTAGGTGGCATCGCCCTCGCCCTCGCCGGACACGCTGAAC
TTGTGGCCGTTTACGTCGCCGTCCAGCTCGACCAGGATGGGCACCACCCCGGTGAACAGCTCCTCGCCCT
TGCTCACCATGGTGGCGACCGGTAGCGCTAGCGGATCTGACGGTTCACTAAACCAGCTCTGCTTATATAG
ACCTCCCACCGTACACGCCTACCGCCCATTTGCGTCAATGGGGCGGAGTTGTTACGACATTTTGGAAAGT
CCCGTTGATTTTGGTGCCAAAACAAACTCCCATTGACGTCAATGGGGTGGAGACTTGGAAATCCCCGTGA
GTCAAACCGCTATCCACGCCCATTGATGTACTGCCAAAACCGCATCACCATGGTAATAGCGATGACTAAT
ACGTAGATGTACTGCCAAGTAGGAAAGTCCCATAAGGTCATGTACTGGGCACAATGCCAGGCGGGCCATT
TACCGTCATTGACGTCAATAGGGGGCGTACTTGGCATATGATACACTTGATGTACTGCCAAGTGGGCAGT
TTACCGTAAATACTCCACCCATTGACGTCAATGGAAAGTCCCTATTGGCGTTACTATGGGAACATACGTC
ATTATTGACGTCAATGGGCGGGGGTCGTTGGGCGGTCAGCCAGGCGGGCCATTTACCGTAAGTTATGTAA
CGCGGAACGCGGCCGCTCCCCAGCATGCCTGCTATTCTCTTCCCAATCCTCCCCCTTGCTGTCCTGCCCC
ACCCCACCCCCCAGAATAGAATGACACCTACTCAGACAATGCGATGCAATTTCCTCATTTTATTAGGAAA
GGACAGTGGGAGTGGCACCTTCCAGGGTCAAGGAAGGCACGGGGGAGGGGCAAACAACAGATGGCTGGCA
ACTAGAAGGCACAGTCGAGGCTGATCAGCGAGCTCTAGTTAGAATTGAATTCGGGCCGGCCGGACACACA
CGCAAAATACTCCTTCAGCGGAGCGAAGAGGTGGCGGATGACTGGCACGCTCCATGACCGGCCCAGCAGT
CTCTGCCTCGCCAAGCGGCTCATGTTGGAGACGTCAGTATAGTGGACTGGGAAACCAAATACCCTTTCCA
TTTCAGTGCACCATAAGATGTCCTCTTTCTCATTCATGAACACAGGAAAATGCTGGTCTTTGCCCTGCTT
TATGGAGTTTGACCTCGTAGTAATGGTCCTCACTTTGCTGAACTTGGCTATCCTGCCATGCTCCAGACAC
TCCTGCAGCTCCAGCTTATCATTCACAGTGGATGCCAACGGCCTGTTCATACCGGGAAGGTTACCCCAGA
AGTAGCGGGCCCTGTGTGCAGCTGACACTTCTTTGGCATCAATCATCACAGGGTTGGACTCGAGAAATCG
CGAGATGTCCCTCTTGTCACTAACGCCCATGGCCACCACATTCGCAAAGAGCCAGAAGAAGGGGCGATCA
TCTCCCTCCTTGGGCCGCGCATCATGCAGGAGGCGGTAGAACTCAAAGAAGAGCCGGCCAGTGCCCTCGT
AGAGGCCCTTGCGAGCAGGGTTGACGATGGAGAGGTCATTGCAGGGACTGCCCCCAATCACCAGATCGAA
TGGGCCCCACTCCTGGATATGCTTCTGTGTGACGCTGCGGACGTCCCCGACGTACATGATCTTCCCCTGG
TGCCGCACCATGCCCACCGTGATGGAGTCCTCACACACCTCCGAGGCAATGTAGCGGTCCACCTGAATGC
CCAAGTCCTTCAGCACCAGGAGCCCTGTAGCGATTCCATCAAAGAGAGACAGCACCCGGATGGGCTTCCT
CTTCTCAGCTGGGACAGGTGGGTAAACCTTTGGAGGGTCAAATTCCTGGTCGTGGTTATTAGCGAAGAAC
ATCTGGAGCCGGGAGGGGGATCCGCTCCCGCCTCCGCCCTCGAGCTTTTTCTTTTTGGCCTGTCCGGCCT
TTTTCGTGGCCGCCGGCCTTTTGTCGCCTCCCAGCTGAGACAGGTCGATCCGTGTCTCGTACAGGCCGGT
GATGCTCTGGTGGATCAGGGTGGCGTCCAGCACCTCTTTGGTGCTGGTGTACCTCTTCCGGTCGATGGTG
GTGTCAAAGTACTTGAAGGCGGCAGGGGCTCCCAGATTGGTCAGGGTAAACAGGTGGATGATATTCTCGG
CCTGCTCTCTGATGGGCTTATCCCGGTGCTTGTTGTAGGCGGACAGCAC
Features (pLannotate 1.2.2; 26 found; start..end, strand, type, name):
   4002..4229    -  intron         hybrid intron: hybrid between chicken β-actin (CBA) and minute virus of mice (MMV) introns (Gray et al., 2011)
   4230..4507    -  promoter       chicken β-actin promoter: No description available
   4509..4794    -  enhancer       CMV enhancer: human cytomegalovirus immediate early enhancer; contains an 18-bp deletion relative to the standard CMV enhancer
   4841..4884    -  misc_RNA       gRNA scaffold (fragment): guide RNA scaffold for the Streptococcus pyogenes CRISPR/Cas9 system
   4891..4966    -  misc_RNA       gRNA scaffold: guide RNA scaffold for the Streptococcus pyogenes CRISPR/Cas9 system
   4993..5233    -  promoter       U6 promoter: RNA polymerase III promoter for human U6 snRNA
   5295..5883    -  rep_origin     ori: high-copy-number ColE1/pMB1/pBR322/pUC origin of replication
   6054..6914    -  CDS            AmpR: β-lactamase; bla; confers resistance to ampicillin, carbenicillin, and related antibiotics
   6915..7019    -  promoter       AmpR promoter: bla
   7114..7149    +  CDS            rop (fragment): Rop protein, which maintains plasmids at low copy number; rop
   7251..7300    +  misc_feature   bom (fragment): basis of mobility region from pBR322
   7301..7756    -  rep_origin     f1 ori (sequence partly withheld): f1 bacteriophage origin of replication; arrow indicates direction of (+) strand synthesis
   7775..7826    +  misc_feature   bom (fragment): basis of mobility region from pBR322
   7831..7971    -  repeat_region  AAV2 ITR: inverted terminal repeat of adeno-associated virus serotype 2 inverted
   7985..8106    -  polyA_signal   SV40 poly(A) signal: SV40 polyadenylation signal
   8129..8213    -  CDS            large T antigen (fragment): large T antigen from SV40 (simian virus 40)
   8230..8273    -  misc_feature   MCS (fragment): multiple cloning site
   8274..8873    -  CDS            PuroR (fragment): puromycin N-acetyltransferase; pac from Streptomyces; confers resistance to puromycin
   8929..8957    -  misc_feature   MCS (fragment): multiple cloning site
   8958..9674    -  CDS            EGFP: EGFP is a basic (constitutively fluorescent) green fluorescent protein published in 1996, derived from Aequorea victoria. It is reported to be a rapidly-maturing weak dimer with moderate acid sensitivity.
   9719..9922    -  promoter       CMV promoter: human cytomegalovirus (CMV) immediate early promoter
   9923..10226   -  enhancer       CMV enhancer: human cytomegalovirus immediate early enhancer
  10337..10448   -  polyA_signal   bGH poly(A) signal: bovine growth hormone polyadenylation signal
  10499..11431   -  CDS            DNMT3A catalytic domain: catalytic domain of DNA methyltransferase 3A
  11459..11506   -  CDS            nucleoplasmin NLS: bipartite nuclear localization signal from nucleoplasmin
  11507..3864    -  CDS            Cas9 (across the origin): Cas9 (Csn1) endonuclease from the Streptococcus pyogenes Type II CRISPR/Cas system generates RNA-guided double strand breaks in DNA
