[The description below was written by a language model from this plasmid's Addgene catalogue record and pLannotate feature annotations shown in this document.]
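Description:
M3-dCAS9-dDNMT3A (dCas9-d3A) is an approximately 11.7 kb mammalian expression CRISPR plasmid built on the pdCas9-DNMT3A-EGFP backbone. It is propagated in E. coli through a high-copy ColE1/pUC-type origin with ampicillin selection (AmpR under its own bla promoter). It also carries an f1 phage origin, small remnants of pBR322 rop/bom sequences, and a single annotated AAV2 ITR. With only one ITR detected, this is most likely a backbone relic rather than evidence of a functional AAV packaging vector.

The main payload is a fusion of catalytically inactive S. pyogenes Cas9 to a nucleoplasmin bipartite NLS and the catalytic domain of human DNMT3A, which the record describes as "dead" (inactive). The automated annotation labels these parts simply as Cas9 and DNMT3A catalytic domain, so the inactivating mutations are not specified in the record. The fusion is driven by a CBh-type hybrid promoter (CMV enhancer, chicken β-actin promoter and hybrid intron) and terminated by a bGH poly(A) signal. Upstream of it lies a human U6 Pol III promoter followed by an S. pyogenes gRNA scaffold plus a scaffold fragment, so a guide could be expressed from the same plasmid; the record does not mention any cloned spacer. A separate CMV enhancer/promoter drives EGFP linked by T2A to puromycin N-acetyltransferase, with an SV40 poly(A) signal. This cassette lets transfected cells be identified by fluorescence and enriched by puromycin selection, independently of the effector's expression.

The associated study compares dCas9-based DNA methylation editors and their on- and off-target effects. In that context, this construct most plausibly serves as a methyltransferase-inactive control, separating the effects of dCas9 binding from those of targeted DNMT3A catalytic activity.
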