Addgene plasmid #218787: M3-dCAS9-dDNMT3A (dCas9-d3A)
Purpose: Expresses dCAS9-dead DNMT3A fusion protein and double marker GFP-T2A-Puro under independent promoters
Depositing lab: Maja Jagodic. Depositing organization: Karolinska Institutet. Publication: Systematic comparison of dCas9-based DNA methylation epimodifiers over time indicates efficient on-target and widespread off-target effects. Kakhki MP, Rangani F, Ewing E, Cucuzza CS, Zheleznyakova G, Kalomoiri M, Badam TVS, Covacu R, Andreou I, Needhamsen M, Kular L, Jagodic M. bioRxiv 2025.03.15.641804; doi: 10.1101/2025.03.15.641804.
Backbone
  Vector backbone: pdCas9-DNMT3A-EGFP
  Total vector size (bp): 11740
  Vector type: Mammalian Expression, CRISPR
  Selectable markers: Puromycin
Growth in bacteria
  Bacterial resistance: Ampicillin, 100 μg/mL
  Growth temperature: 37°C
  Growth strain: DH5alpha
  Copy number: Unknown
Gene/Insert 1
  Gene/Insert name: M3-dCAS9-dDNMT3A (dCas9-d3A)
  Species: H. sapiens (human)
  Insert size (bp): 6279
Gene/Insert 2
  Gene/Insert name: GFP-T2A-Puro
  Species: H. sapiens (human)
Terms and licenses: Academic/Nonprofit Terms; Industry Terms: Not Available to Industry
Depositor comments: Please visit https://doi.org/10.1101/2025.03.15.641804 for bioRxiv preprint.
How to cite: M3-dCAS9-dDNMT3A (dCas9-d3A) was a gift from Maja Jagodic (Addgene plasmid # 218787 ; http://n2t.net/addgene:218787 ; RRID:Addgene_218787)
